Addgene plasmid #147530: pLNHA-C1-HsNot1iso1_4-302_S
Purpose: Mammalian Expression of HsNot1iso1_4-302
Depositing lab: Elisa Izaurralde. Depositing organization: Max Planck Institute for Developmental Biology. Publication: NOT10 and C2orf29/NOT11 form a conserved module of the CCR4-NOT complex that docks onto the NOT1 N-terminal domain. Bawankar P, Loh B, Wohlbold L, Schmidt S, Izaurralde E. RNA Biol. 2013 Feb;10(2):228-44. doi: 10.4161/rna.23018. Epub 2013 Jan 9. PubMed 23303381.
Backbone
  Vector backbone: Unknown
  Vector type: Mammalian Expression
Growth in bacteria
  Bacterial resistance: Kanamycin, 50 μg/mL
  Growth temperature: 37°C
  Growth strain: DH5alpha
  Copy number: High Copy
Gene/Insert
  Gene/Insert name: HsNot1iso1_4-302
  Species: H. sapiens (human)
  Entrez Gene: CNOT1 (a.k.a. AD-005, CDC39, HPE12, NOT1, NOT1H, VIBOS)
  Cloning method: Unknown
Terms and licenses: Academic/Nonprofit Terms; Industry Terms: Not Available to Industry
Depositor comments: sequence of isoform 1 given by NCBI: NM_016284.4 Plasmids from this collection were made available to the research community and donated after the lab closed. Please note that the sequence provided by the depositing laboratory may be theoretical/predicted or based on Sanger sequencing results. There may be discrepancies between sequencing results obtained by Addgene and the depositor sequence. If an Addgene verified sequence is not available, please contact before placing your order to request that our lab fully sequence the plasmid.
How to cite: pLNHA-C1-HsNot1iso1_4-302_S was a gift from Elisa Izaurralde (Addgene plasmid # 147530 ; http://n2t.net/addgene:147530 ; RRID:Addgene_147530)
