[The description below was written by a language model from this plasmid's Addgene catalogue record and pLannotate feature annotations shown in this document.]
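Description:
pLNHA-C1-HsNot1iso1_4-302_S is a 5,049 nt mammalian expression plasmid encoding an N-terminal fragment (residues 4–302, numbered on isoform 1) of human CNOT1, the scaffold subunit of the CCR4-NOT deadenylase complex. The catalogue lists the backbone as unknown. The feature layout is nonetheless that of a C1-type vector in which tags sit upstream of the insert. It has a high-copy ColE1/pUC origin for propagation in E. coli and an f1 origin. A Tn5 NeoR/KanR cassette is driven by tandem bacterial (bla) and SV40 early promoters and terminated by the HSV TK poly(A) signal. This single marker gives kanamycin resistance in bacteria and can support G418 selection in mammalian cells.

Expression is driven by the CMV immediate early enhancer and promoter and terminated by the SV40 poly(A) signal. The open reading frame begins with a short fragment of bacteriophage lambda N protein, followed by an HA epitope (annotated as a partial match to 3xHA) and then the CNOT1 fragment, with residual multiple cloning site sequence downstream. The lambda N peptide is commonly used as an RNA-binding module that recognises boxB hairpins, so a λN-HA fusion of this kind can be tethered to boxB-containing reporter mRNAs, while the HA tag allows detection or immunoprecipitation. The record itself states only mammalian expression as the purpose. The associated study concerns how NOT10 and C2orf29/NOT11 dock onto the NOT1 N-terminal domain, which fits use of this fragment in interaction mapping. Several small annotated fragments (HIV-1 LTR, large T antigen, ble, bGH poly(A)) are probably incidental sequence matches within backbone elements. The depositor sequence may be theoretical rather than fully verified.
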