Features (pLannotate 1.2.2; 18 found; start..end, strand, type, name):
     61..364     +  enhancer       CMV enhancer: human cytomegalovirus immediate early enhancer
    365..568     +  promoter       CMV promoter: human cytomegalovirus (CMV) immediate early promoter
    564..597     +  LTR            5' LTR (truncated) (fragment): truncated 5' long terminal repeat (LTR) from HIV-1
    613..631     +  promoter       T7 promoter: promoter for bacteriophage T7 RNA polymerase
    665..730     +  CDS            N (fragment): REGN_LAMBD - Experimental evidence at protein level: Swiss-Prot protein existence level 1. Plays a role as a transcriptional antitermination factor that allows the virus to initiate its lytic phase. Activates expression of the delayed viral early genes by modifying host RNA polymerase (RNAP) into a form that is resistant to termination signals. This antitermination function requires the host NusA protein which serves to stabilize the interaction between antitermination protein N and host RNA polymerase. From Escherichia phage lambda (Bacteriophage lambda).
    755..781     +  CDS            3xHA (fragment): three tandem HA epitope tags
    797..1693    +  CDS            CNOT1 (fragment): CNOT1_HUMAN - Also known as CDC39, KIAA1007, NOT1. Experimental evidence at protein level: Swiss-Prot protein existence level 1. Scaffolding component of the CCR4-NOT complex which is one of the major cellular mRNA deadenylases and is linked to various cellular processes including bulk mRNA degradation, miRNA-mediated repression, translational repression during translational initiation and general transcription regulation. Additional complex functions may be a consequence of its influence on mRNA expression. Its scaffolding function implies its interaction with the catalytic complex module and
   1696..1718    +  misc_feature   MCS (fragment): multiple cloning site
   1730..1814    +  CDS            large T antigen (fragment): large T antigen from SV40 (simian virus 40)
   1837..1958    +  polyA_signal   SV40 poly(A) signal: SV40 polyadenylation signal
   1992..2420    -  rep_origin     f1 ori (sequence partly withheld): f1 bacteriophage origin of replication; arrow indicates direction of (+) strand synthesis
   2447..2551    +  promoter       AmpR promoter: bla
   2553..2910    +  promoter       SV40 promoter: SV40 enhancer and early promoter
   2945..3739    +  CDS            NeoR/KanR: aminoglycoside phosphotransferase from Tn5; aph(3')-II (or nptII); confers resistance to neomycin, kanamycin, and G418 (Geneticin®)
   3760..3912    +  CDS            ble (fragment): BLE_KLEPN - Experimental evidence at protein level: Swiss-Prot protein existence level 1. Binding protein with a strong affinity to the bleomycin family of antibiotics. Binds to CL990; an antimitotic-antibiotic compound. From Klebsiella pneumoniae.
   3971..4018    +  polyA_signal   HSV TK poly(A) signal: herpes simplex virus thymidine kinase polyadenylation signal (Cole and Stacy, 1985)
   4109..4125    -  polyA_signal   bGH poly(A) signal (fragment): bovine growth hormone polyadenylation signal
   4347..4935    +  rep_origin     ori: high-copy-number ColE1/pMB1/pBR322/pUC origin of replication
>Addgene plasmid #147530 | pLNHA-C1-HsNot1iso1_4-302_S | depositor full sequence | sequence record 289977 | Full Sequence
TAGTTATTAATAGTAATCAATTACGGGGTCATTAGTTCATAGCCCATATATGGAGTTCCGCGTTACATAA
CTTACGGTAAATGGCCCGCCTGGCTGACCGCCCAACGACCCCCGCCCATTGACGTCAATAATGACGTATG
TTCCCATAGTAACGCCAATAGGGACTTTCCATTGACGTCAATGGGTGGAGTATTTACGGTAAACTGCCCA
CTTGGCAGTACATCAAGTGTATCATATGCCAAGTACGCCCCCTATTGACGTCAATGACGGTAAATGGCCC
GCCTGGCATTATGCCCAGTACATGACCTTATGGGACTTTCCTACTTGGCAGTACATCTACGTATTAGTCA
TCGCTATTACCATGGTGATGCGGTTTTGGCAGTACATCAATGGGCGTGGATAGCGGTTTGACTCACGGGG
ATTTCCAAGTCTCCACCCCATTGACGTCAATGGGAGTTTGTTTTGGCACCAAAATCAACGGGACTTTCCA
AAATGTCGTAACAACTCCGCCCCATTGACGCAAATGGGCGGTAGGCGTGTACGGTGGGAGGTCTATATAA
GCAGAGCTCTCTGGCTAACTAGAGAACCCACTGCTTACTGGCTTATCGAAATTAATACGACTCACTATAG
GGAGACCCAAGCTCTAGCGCTACCGGTCGCCACCATGGACGCACAAACACGACGACGTGAGCGTCGCGCT
GAGAAACAAGCTCAATGGAAAGCTGCAAACGGTGGATCTCCTCCACATATGGCTTACCCATACGATGTTC
CAGATTACGCTCCTCCATCTCGAGCTGACTCGCTCTCGCTGGCCTTGTCTCAAATCAGCTACCTGGTGGA
CAATTTAACCAAGAAAAATTACCGAGCCAGCCAGCAGGAAATACAGCATATTGTGAATCGGCACGGTCCT
GAGGCAGACAGGCATTTATTACGCTGCCTATTTTCGCATGTGGATTTCAGTGGCGATGGTAAAAGCAGTG
GCAAAGATTTCCATCAGACTCAGTTTCTGATTCAGGAGTGTGCGTTGCTGATTACAAAGCCAAATTTTAT
CTCGACGCTGTCCTATGCCATTGATAATCCATTGCACTATCAGAAGAGTTTAAAGCCTGCACCCCACTTA
TTTGCCCAGCTGAGTAAAGTGCTCAAATTAAGCAAAGTACAAGAGGTAATTTTTGGCCTTGCCCTGTTGA
ATTCTTCCAGCTCAGATCTTAGAGGTTTCGCTGCCCAGTTTATCAAACAGAAGCTTCCAGATCTTCTGCG
TTCTTACATTGACGCAGACGTCAGTGGAAATCAAGAAGGTGGCTTCCAAGATATAGCAATAGAGGTCCTA
CACCTCCTCCTCTCCCATCTCCTCTTTGGGCAGAAGGGAGCCTTTGGAGTTGGACAAGAACAGATAGACG
CTTTTCTTAAGACGCTGCGCAGAGATTTTCCCCAAGAACGCTGTCCCGTGGTGCTCGCACCACTTTTATA
CCCTGAAAAACGGGACATTCTAATGGACAGGATCCTGCCTGATTCCGGAGGGGTAGCTAAAACCATGATG
GAGAGCTCTTTGGCTGATTTCATGCAAGAAGTAGGCTATGGCTTTTGTGCAAGTATTGAAGAATGTCGCA
ATATAATCGTGCAGTTTGGTGTTCGGGAGGTCACAGCTGCCCAGGTTGCAAGGGTTTTGGGAATGATGGC
TCGAACTCATTCATAACCGCGGGCCCGGGATCCACCGGATCTAGATAACTGATCATAATCAGCCATACCA
CATTTGTAGAGGTTTTACTTGCTTTAAAAAACCTCCCACACCTCCCCCTGAACCTGAAACATAAAATGAA
TGCAATTGTTGTTGTTAACTTGTTTATTGCAGCTTATAATGGTTACAAATAAAGCAATAGCATCACAAAT
TTCACAAATAAAGCATTTTTTTCACTGCATTCTAGTTGTGGTTTGTCCAAACTCATCAATGTATCTTAAC
GCGTAAATTGTAAGCGTTAATATTTTGTTAAAATTCGCGTTAAATTTTTGTTAAATCAGCTCATTTTTTA
ACCAATAGGCCGAAATCGGCAAAATCCCTTATAAATCAAAAGAATAGACCGAGATAGGGT
[37 nt withheld, positions 2091-2127]
AAAGAACGTGGACTCCAACGTCAAAGG
[49 nt withheld, positions 2155-2203]
T
[91 nt withheld, positions 2205-2295]
G
[124 nt withheld, positions 2297-2420]
CAGGTGGCACTTTTCGGGGAAATGTGCGCGGAACCCCTATTTGTTTATTTTTCTAAATACATTCAAATAT
GTATCCGCTCATGAGACAATAACCCTGATAAATGCTTCAATAATATTGAAAAAGGAAGAGTCCTGAGGCG
GAAAGAACCAGCTGTGGAATGTGTGTCAGTTAGGGTGTGGAAAGTCCCCAGGCTCCCCAGCAGGCAGAAG
TATGCAAAGCATGCATCTCAATTAGTCAGCAACCAGGTGTGGAAAGTCCCCAGGCTCCCCAGCAGGCAGA
AGTATGCAAAGCATGCATCTCAATTAGTCAGCAACCATAGTCCCGCCCCTAACTCCGCCCATCCCGCCCC
TAACTCCGCCCAGTTCCGCCCATTCTCCGCCCCATGGCTGACTAATTTTTTTTATTTATGCAGAGGCCGA
GGCCGCCTCGGCCTCTGAGCTATTCCAGAAGTAGTGAGGAGGCTTTTTTGGAGGCCTAGGCTTTTGCAAA
GATCGATCAAGAGACAGGATGAGGATCGTTTCGCATGATTGAACAAGATGGATTGCACGCAGGTTCTCCG
GCCGCTTGGGTGGAGAGGCTATTCGGCTATGACTGGGCACAACAGACAATCGGCTGCTCTGATGCCGCCG
TGTTCCGGCTGTCAGCGCAGGGGCGCCCGGTTCTTTTTGTCAAGACCGACCTGTCCGGTGCCCTGAATGA
ACTGCAAGACGAGGCAGCGCGGCTATCGTGGCTGGCCACGACGGGCGTTCCTTGCGCAGCTGTGCTCGAC
GTTGTCACTGAAGCGGGAAGGGACTGGCTGCTATTGGGCGAAGTGCCGGGGCAGGATCTCCTGTCATCTC
ACCTTGCTCCTGCCGAGAAAGTATCCATCATGGCTGATGCAATGCGGCGGCTGCATACGCTTGATCCGGC
TACCTGCCCATTCGACCACCAAGCGAAACATCGCATCGAGCGAGCACGTACTCGGATGGAAGCCGGTCTT
GTCGATCAGGATGATCTGGACGAAGAGCATCAGGGGCTCGCGCCAGCCGAACTGTTCGCCAGGCTCAAGG
CGAGCATGCCCGACGGCGAGGATCTCGTCGTGACCCATGGCGATGCCTGCTTGCCGAATATCATGGTGGA
AAATGGCCGCTTTTCTGGATTCATCGACTGTGGCCGGCTGGGTGTGGCGGACCGCTATCAGGACATAGCG
TTGGCTACCCGTGATATTGCTGAAGAGCTTGGCGGCGAATGGGCTGACCGCTTCCTCGTGCTTTACGGTA
TCGCCGCTCCCGATTCGCAGCGCATCGCCTTCTATCGCCTTCTTGACGAGTTCTTCTGAGCGGGACTCTG
GGGTTCGAAATGACCGACCAAGCGACGCCCAACCTGCCATCACGAGATTTCGATTCCACCGCCGCCTTCT
ATGAAAGGTTGGGCTTCGGAATCGTTTTCCGGGACGCCGGCTGGATGATCCTCCAGCGCGGGGATCTCAT
GCTGGAGTTCTTCGCCCACCCTAGGGGGAGGCTAACTGAAACACGGAAGGAGACAATACCGGAAGGAACC
CGCGCTATGACGGCAATAAAAAGACAGAATAAAACGCACGGTGTTGGGTCGTTTGTTCATAAACGCGGGG
TTCGGTCCCAGGGCTGGCACTCTGTCGATACCCCACCGAGACCCCATTGGGGCCAATACGCCCGCGTTTC
TTCCTTTTCCCCACCCCACCCCCCAAGTTCGGGTGAAGGCCCAGGGCTCGCAGCCAACGTCGGGGCGGCA
GGCCCTGCCATAGCCTCAGGTTACTCATATATACTTTAGATTGATTTAAAACTTCATTTTTAATTTAAAA
GGATCTAGGTGAAGATCCTTTTTGATAATCTCATGACCAAAATCCCTTAACGTGAGTTTTCGTTCCACTG
AGCGTCAGACCCCGTAGAAAAGATCAAAGGATCTTCTTGAGATCCTTTTTTTCTGCGCGTAATCTGCTGC
TTGCAAACAAAAAAACCACCGCTACCAGCGGTGGTTTGTTTGCCGGATCAAGAGCTACCAACTCTTTTTC
CGAAGGTAACTGGCTTCAGCAGAGCGCAGATACCAAATACTGTCCTTCTAGTGTAGCCGTAGTTAGGCCA
CCACTTCAAGAACTCTGTAGCACCGCCTACATACCTCGCTCTGCTAATCCTGTTACCAGTGGCTGCTGCC
AGTGGCGATAAGTCGTGTCTTACCGGGTTGGACTCAAGACGATAGTTACCGGATAAGGCGCAGCGGTCGG
GCTGAACGGGGGGTTCGTGCACACAGCCCAGCTTGGAGCGAACGACCTACACCGAACTGAGATACCTACA
GCGTGAGCTATGAGAAAGCGCCACGCTTCCCGAAGGGAGAAAGGCGGACAGGTATCCGGTAAGCGGCAGG
GTCGGAACAGGAGAGCGCACGAGGGAGCTTCCAGGGGGAAACGCCTGGTATCTTTATAGTCCTGTCGGGT
TTCGCCACCTCTGACTTGAGCGTCGATTTTTGTGATGCTCGTCAGGGGGGCGGAGCCTATGGAAAAACGC
CAGCAACGCGGCCTTTTTACGGTTCCTGGCCTTTTGCTGGCCTTTTGCTCACATGTTCTTTCCTGCGTTA
TCCCCTGATTCTGTGGATAACCGTATTACCGCCATGCAT
